Addgene plasmid #88504: pDONR223-ZNF266
Purpose: Donor Vector containing ZNF266 transcription factor, part of the Human TFome Collection
Depositing lab: Marc Vidal. Depositing organization: Dana-Farber Cancer Institute. Publication: A comprehensive library of human transcription factors for cell fate engineering. Ng AHM, Khoshakhlagh P, Rojo Arias JE, Pasquini G, Wang K, Swiersy A, Shipman SL, Appleton E, Kiaee K, Kohman RE, Vernet A, Dysart M, Leeper K, Saylor W, Huang JY, Graveline A, Taipale J, Hill DE, Vidal M, Melero-Martin JM, Busskamp V, Church GM. Nat Biotechnol. 2021 Apr;39(4):510-519. doi: 10.1038/s41587-020-0742-6. Epub 2020 Nov 30. PubMed 33257861.
Backbone
  Vector backbone: pDONR223
  Backbone manufacturer: Invitrogen
  Backbone size w/o insert (bp): 3000
  Vector type: Gateway Donor Vector
Growth in bacteria
  Bacterial resistance: Spectinomycin, 50 μg/mL
  Growth temperature: 37°C
  Growth strain: DH5alpha
  Copy number: High Copy
Gene/Insert
  Gene/Insert name: ZNF266
  Species: H. sapiens (human)
  Insert size (bp): 1650
  Mutation: Last nucleotide of stop codon removed to allow for Gateway C-terminal fusions
  Entrez Gene: ZNF266 (a.k.a. HZF1)
  Cloning method: Gateway Cloning
  Sequencing primers: 5′ M13F(-21); 3′ M13R
Terms and licenses: Academic/Nonprofit Terms; Industry Terms: Not Available to Industry
Depositor comments: Represents the ORFeome subset of the TFome
How to cite: pDONR223-ZNF266 was a gift from Marc Vidal (Addgene plasmid # 88504 ; http://n2t.net/addgene:88504 ; RRID:Addgene_88504)
