[The description below was written by a language model from this plasmid's Addgene catalogue record.]
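Description:
pDONR223-ZNF266 is a Gateway donor-type plasmid built on the Invitrogen pDONR223 backbone (about 3 kb without insert) and carrying the human ZNF266 open reading frame, also known as HZF1, as an insert of roughly 1.65 kb. It is propagated in standard E. coli cloning strains as a high-copy plasmid and selected with spectinomycin. No feature table accompanies the record, so the origin of replication and the exact recombination sites are not itemised. As an ORF clone made by Gateway cloning into a pDONR vector, it would be expected to have the coding sequence flanked by att recombination sites, letting it act as an entry clone. M13 forward and reverse primer sites on either side of the insert are listed for sequence verification.

The payload is the coding sequence alone. The record names no promoter, tag or reporter, which fits a donor/entry vector meant for storing and shuttling an ORF rather than expressing it. The one recorded modification is removal of the last nucleotide of the stop codon, which abolishes termination. After recombination into a suitable destination vector, translation can therefore read through into a C-terminal fusion partner such as an epitope tag or fluorescent protein.

The clone belongs to the Human TFome Collection, a comprehensive library of human transcription factors assembled for cell fate engineering, and the depositor notes that it comes from the ORFeome-derived subset of that collection. Its typical use is as a source clone for transferring ZNF266 into expression vectors of choice for overexpression screens or individual functional studies of this zinc finger protein.
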