>Addgene plasmid #88504 | pDONR223-ZNF266 | depositor partial sequence | sequence record 172108 | insert
ATGCTGGAGAACTACAAGAATTTGGCCACAGTAGGATATCAGCTCTTCAAACCCAGTCTGATCTCTTGGC
TGGAACAAGAAGAGTCTAGGACAGTGCAGAGAGGTGATTTCCAAGCTTCAGAATGGAAAGTGCAACTTAA
AACCAAAGAGTTAGCCCTTCAGCAGGATGTTTTGGGGGAGCCAACCTCCAGTGGGATTCAAATGATAGGA
AGCCACAACGGAGGGGAGGTCAGTGATGTTAAGCAATGTGGAGATGTCTCCAGTGAACACTCATGCCTTA
AGACACATGTGAGAACTCAAAATAGTGAGAACACATTTGAGTGTTATCTGTATGGAGTAGACTTCCTTAC
TCTGCACAAGAAAACCTCTACTGGAGAGCAACGTTCTGTATTTAGTCAGTGTGGAAAAGCCTTCAGCCTG
AACCCAGATGTTGTTTGCCAGAGAACGTGCACAGGAGAGAAAGCTTTTGATTGCAGTGACTCTGGGAAAT
CCTTCATTAATCATTCACACCTTCAGGGACATTTAAGAACTCACAATGGAGAAAGTCTCCATGAATGGAA
GGAATGTGGGAGAGGCTTTATTCACTCCACAGACCTTGCTGTGCGTATACAAACTCACAGGTCAGAAAAA
CCCTACAAATGTAAGGAATGTGGAAAAGGATTTAGATATTCTGCATACCTTAATATTCACATGGGAACCC
ACACTGGAGACAATCCCTATGAGTGTAAGGAGTGTGGGAAAGCCTTCACCAGGTCTTGTCAACTTACTCA
GCACAGAAAAACTCACACTGGAGAGAAACCTTATAAATGTAAGGATTGTGGGAGAGCCTTCACTGTTTCC
TCTTGCTTAAGTCAACATATGAAAATCCATGTGGGTGAGAAGCCTTATGAATGCAAGGAATGTGGGATAG
CCTTCACTAGATCTTCTCAACTTACTGAACATTTAAAAACTCACACTGCAAAGGATCCCTTTGAATGTAA
GATATGTGGAAAATCCTTTAGAAATTCCTCATGCCTCAGTGATCACTTTCGAATTCACACTGGAATAAAA
CCCTATAAATGTAAGGATTGTGGGAAAGCCTTCACTCAGAACTCAGACCTTACTAAGCATGCACGAACTC
ACAGTGGAGAGAGGCCCTATGAATGTAAGGAATGTGGAAAGGCCTTTGCCAGATCCTCTCGCCTTAGTGA
ACATACAAGAACTCACACTGGAGAGAAGCCTTTTGAATGTGTCAAATGTGGGAAAGCCTTTGCTATTTCT
TCAAATCTTAGTGGACATTTGAGAATTCACACTGGAGAGAAGCCCTTTGAGTGCCTGGAATGTGGTAAAG
CATTTACGCATTCCTCCAGTCTTAATAATCACATGCGGACCCACAGCGCCAAAAAACCATTCACGTGTAT
GGAATGTGGCAAAGCCTTTAAGTTTCCCACGTGTGTTAACCTTCACATGCGGATCCACACTGGAGAAAAA
CCCTACAAATGTAAACAGTGTGGGAAATCCTTCAGTTACTCCAATTCGTTTCAGTTACATGAACGAACTC
ACACTGGAGAGAAACCCTATGAATGTAAGGAGTGCGGGAAAGCCTTCAGTTCTTCCAGTTCCTTTCGAAA
TCATGAAAGAAGGCATGCGGATGAGAGACTGTCAGCATAA
